Addgene plasmid #153411: lvl0 alcSynth-34S
Purpose: Ethanol system inducible promoter
Depositing lab: Naomi Nakayama. Depositing organization: University of Edinburgh. Publication: Mobius Assembly for Plant Systems highlights promoter-terminator interaction in gene regulation. Andreou , Andreas I., Nirkko, Jessica , Ochoa-Villarreal, Marisol , Nakayama, Naomi. bioRxiv, March 31, 2021 10.1101/2021.03.31.437819.
Backbone
  Vector backbone: mUAV
  Backbone size w/o insert (bp): 2053
  Vector type: Plant Expression
Growth in bacteria
  Bacterial resistance: Chloramphenicol, 25 μg/mL
  Growth temperature: 37°C
  Growth strain: DH5alpha
  Copy number: High Copy
Gene/Insert
  Gene/Insert name: alcSynth-34S promoter
  Species: Synthetic
  Insert size (bp): 440
  Cloning method: Restriction Enzyme; 5′ cloning site AarI (destroyed during cloning); 3′ cloning site AarI (destroyed during cloning)
  Sequencing primers: 5′ tgccacctgacgtctaagaa; 3′ attaccgcctttgagtgagc
Resource information
  A portion of this plasmid was derived from a plasmid made by: Insert from Pasin et. al. ACS Synth. Biol., 6, 1962-1968
Terms and licenses: Academic/Nonprofit Terms; Industry Terms: Not Available to Industry
How to cite: lvl0 alcSynth-34S was a gift from Naomi Nakayama (Addgene plasmid # 153411 ; http://n2t.net/addgene:153411 ; RRID:Addgene_153411)
