[The description below was written by a language model from this plasmid's Addgene catalogue record and pLannotate feature annotations shown in this document.]
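Description:
lvl0 alcSynth-34S is a Level 0 standard-part plasmid from the Mobius Assembly for Plant Systems toolkit, carrying a synthetic ethanol-inducible promoter in the small mUAV (universal acceptor vector) backbone. The sequenced plasmid is 2,493 nt, consistent with the roughly 2 kb backbone plus the 440 bp insert. It is a storage and donor vector propagated in E. coli rather than a plant expression plasmid in its own right. Replication relies on a high-copy ColE1/pUC-type origin, and selection is by chloramphenicol through a cat gene driven by its native promoter and followed by the lambda t0 terminator. Additional bacterial terminators, including a his operon terminator, flank the cloning region and help insulate the part from read-through transcription.

The payload is the alcSynth-34S promoter, a synthetic sequence listed as derived from a previously published plasmid. It was inserted through AarI sites that were destroyed during cloning, as expected for Type IIS-based part domestication. The annotation does not resolve the internal promoter elements, and the record does not spell out its composition. It does detect a TMV Ω translational enhancer leader at the 3′ end of the insert region, suggesting that the part supplies a 5′ UTR along with the promoter. Ethanol-switch promoters of this kind generally respond to the AlcR transcription factor in the presence of ethanol, but AlcR is not encoded here and would have to be provided from another construct. The part is intended for assembly with coding sequences and terminators into higher-level transcriptional units, giving chemically inducible transgene expression in plants.
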