Features (pLannotate 1.2.2; 7 found; start..end, strand, type, name):
      5..62      +  terminator     his operon terminator: This putative transcriptin terminator from the E. coli his operon has a 2-bp deletion introduced during synthesis. Its efficiency has not been determined.
    257..845     -  rep_origin     ori: high-copy-number ColE1/pMB1/pBR322/pUC origin of replication
   1028..1122    -  terminator     lambda t0 terminator: transcription terminator from phage lambda
   1146..1802    -  CDS            cat: CAT_ECOLX - Experimental evidence at protein level: Swiss-Prot protein existence level 1. This enzyme is an effector of chloramphenicol resistance in bacteria. From Escherichia coli. This protein is used as a marker in many commonly used cloning vectors, such as pACYC184.
   1803..1900    -  promoter       cat promoter: promoter of the E. coli cat gene encoding chloramphenicol acetyltransferase
   1986..2029    -  terminator     bacterial terminator: putative bacterial transcription terminator
   2425..2480    +  misc_feature   TMV Ω: translational enhancer from the tobacco mosaic virus 5'-leader sequence (Gallie et al., 1988)
>Addgene plasmid #153411 | lvl0 alcSynth-34S | addgene full sequence | sequence record 332643 | Addgene NGS Result
GCAGTCCGGCAAAAAAGGGCAAGGTGTCACCACCCTGCCCTTTTTCTTTAAAACCGAAAAGATTACTTCG
CGTTATGCAGGCTTCCTCGCTCACTGACTCGCTGCGCTCGGTCGTTCGGCTGCGGCGAGCGGTATCAGCT
CACTCAAAGGCGGTAATACGGTTATCCACAGAATCAGGGGATAACGCAGGAAAGAACATGTGAGCAAAAG
GCCAGCAAAAGGCCAGGAACCGTAAAAAGGCCGCGTTGCTGGCGTTTTTCCACAGGCTCCGCCCCCCTGA
CGAGCATCACAAAAATCGACGCTCAAGTCAGAGGTGGCGAAACCCGACAGGACTATAAAGATACCAGGCG
TTTCCCCCTGGAAGCTCCCTCGTGCGCTCTCCTGTTCCGACCCTGCCGCTTACCGGATACCTGTCCGCCT
TTCTCCCTTCGGGAAGCGTGGCGCTTTCTCATAGCTCACGCTGTAGGTATCTCAGTTCGGTGTAGGTCGT
TCGCTCCAAGCTGGGCTGTGTGCACGAACCCCCCGTTCAGCCCGACCGCTGCGCCTTATCCGGTAACTAT
CGTCTTGAGTCCAACCCGGTAAGACACGACTTATCGCCACTGGCAGCAGCCACTGGTAACAGGATTAGCA
GAGCGAGGTATGTAGGCGGTGCTACAGAGTTCTTGAAGTGGTGGCCTAACTACGGCTACACTAGAAGAAC
AGTATTTGGTATCTGCGCTCTGCTGAAGCCAGTTACCTTCGGAAAAAGAGTTGGTAGCTCTTGATCCGGC
AAACAAACCACCGCTGGTAGCGGTGGTTTTTTTGTTTGCAAGCAGCAGATTACGCGCAGAAAAAAAGGAT
CTCAAGAAGATCCTTTGATCTTTTCTACGGGGTCTGACGCTCAGTGGAACGAAAACTCACGTTAAGGGAT
TTTGGTCATGAGATTATCAAAAAGGATCTTCACCTAGATCCTTTTAAATTAAAAATGAAGTTTTAAATCA
ATCTAAAGTATATATGAGTAAACTTGGTCTGACAGCTCGAGGCTTGGATTCTCACCAATAAAAAACGCCC
GGCGGCAACCGAGCGTTCTGAACAAATCCAGATGGAGTTCTGAGGTCATTACTGGATCTATCAACAGGAG
TCCAAGCGAGCTCGATATCAAATTACGCCCCGCCCTGCCACTCATCGCAGTACTGTTGTAATTCATTAAG
CATTCTGCCGACATGGAAGCCATCACAAACGGCATGATGAACCTGAATCGCCAGCGGCATCAGCACCTTG
TCGCCTTGCGTATAATATTTGCCCATGGTGAAAACGGGGGCGAAGAAGTTGTCCATATTGGCCACGTTTA
AATCAAAACTGGTGAAACTCACCCAGGGATTGGCTGAGACGAAAAACATATTCTCAATAAACCCTTTAGG
GAAATAGGCCAGGTTTTCACCGTAACACGCCACATCTTGCGAATATATGTGTAGAAACTGCCGGAAATCG
TCGTGGTATTCACTCCAGAGCGATGAAAACGTTTCAGTTTGCTCATGGAAAACGGTGTAACAAGGGTGAA
CACTATCCCATATCACCAGCTCACCGTCTTTCATTGCCATACGAAATTCCGGATGAGCATTCATCAGGCG
GGCAAGAATGTGAATAAAGGCCGGATAAAACTTGTGCTTATTTTTCTTTACGGTCTTTAAAAAGGCCGTA
ATATCCAGCTGAACGGTCTGGTTATAGGTACATTGAGCAACTGACTGAAATGCCTCAAAATGTTCTTTAC
GATGCCATTGGGATATATCAACGGTGGTATATCCAGTGATTTTTTTCTCCATTTTAGCTTCCTTAGCTCC
TGAAAATCTCGATAACTCAAAAAATACGCCCGGTAGTGATCTTATTTCATTATGGTGAAAGTTGGAACCT
CTTACGTGCCCGATCAACTCGAGTGCCACCTGACGTCTAAGAAACCATTATTATCATGACATTAACCTAT
AAAAATAGGCGTATCACGAGGCAGAATTTCAGATAAAAAAAATCCTTAGCTTTCGCTAAGGATGATTTCT
GGAATTCGGTCTCTGGAGGACCCATGCGGAGCCGCATTGGAGGCCATGCGGAGCCGCACGCGTTAACAAG
AGCGGCTCCGCTTGACCTCTCGGGATAGTTCCGACCTAGGATTGGATGCATGCGGAACCGCACGAGGGCG
GGGCGGAAATTGACACACCACTCCTCTCCACGCACCGTTCAAGAGGTACGCGTATAGAGCCGTATAGAGC
AGAGACGGAGCACTTTCTGGTACTGTCCGCACGGGATGTCCGCACGGAGAGCCACAAACGAGCGGGGCCC
CGTACGTGCTCTCCTACCCCAGGATCGCATCCCCGCATAGCTGAACATCTATATAAGAAGGCATTCATTC
CCATTTGAAGGATCATCAGATACTGAACCAATATTATTTTTACAACAATTACCAACAACAACAAACAACA
AACAACATTACAATTACTATTTACAATTACAATGTGAGACCCT
